>Addgene plasmid #31624 | pGEX-4T1-Claspin-MΔN | addgene partial sequence | sequence record 36286 | pGEX-5 5'-GGGCTGGCAAGCCACGTTTGGTG-3'
ATCGGACTGGTTCCGCGTGGATCCCCGGAATTCATGGATGAGAATGCCATGGATGCCAACATGGATGAGC
TGTTGGATTTGTGTACTGGAAAGTTCACATCTCAGGCTGAAAAACATCTACCCAGGAAGAGTGGCAAGAA
AGAGAACATGGAGGAACTCCTGAACCTTTGTTCAGGAAAATTCACTTCTCAGGATGCCTCCACTCCAGCC
TCATCAGAGTTAAATAAACAGGAGAAGGAGAGCAGCATGGGTGATCCAATGGAAGAAGCACTTGCTCTTT
GCTCAGGCTCTTTTCCCACAGACAAGGAAGAGGAAGACGAGGAGGAGGAATTTGGAGACTTTCGGCTTGT
TTCAAATGATAATGAGTTTGATAGTGATGAGGATGAACACAGTGACTCTGGTAATGATCTGGCACTGGAA
GACCATGAAGATGATGATGAAGAAGAACTCCTGAAGCGATCTGAGAAGTTGAAAAGGCAAATGAGGTTGA
GGAAATACCTGGAGGATGAGGCAGAGGTGTCAGGAGGTGATGTGGGAAGCGAAGATGAGTATGATGGGGA
AGAAATTGATGAATATGAAGAGGACGTAATTGATGAAGTACTTCCTTCTGATGAGGAACTGCAGAGTCAA
ATCAAGAAAATACACATGAAAACTATGTTGGATGATGATAAGCGACAGCTACGTTTATACCAAGAGAGGT
ACCTTGCTGATGGGGATCTGCACAGCGATGGTCCTGGGCGAATGAGGAAGTTTCGATGGAAAAACATAGA
TGATGCTTCCCAGATGGACTTGTTCCACAGAGACTCTGATGATGATCAGACTGAAGAACAGCTTGATGAG
TCAGAAGCCAGGTGGAGGAAGGAGCGAATTGAACGAGAGCAGTGGCTTCGGGACATGGCACAGCAGGGGA
AAATTNCAGCT
