[The description below was written by a language model from this plasmid's Addgene catalogue record.]
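Description:
pGEX-4T1-Claspin-MΔN is a bacterial expression plasmid built on the commercial pGEX-4T1 backbone (about 5 kb without insert) and designed to produce a fragment of human Claspin as a glutathione S-transferase fusion in E. coli. It is selected with ampicillin; the record lists the copy number as unknown and provides no feature table, so the origin of replication and promoter are not explicitly stated. Vectors of the pGEX-4T series generally use an IPTG-inducible tac promoter with a plasmid-borne lacI repressor gene, and they encode a thrombin cleavage site between GST and the cloned protein.

The insert is roughly 1 kb of the human CLSPN coding sequence, restricted to amino acids 899–1206 of the protein rather than the full-length gene. It was placed between the EcoRI and XhoI sites of the polylinker, both of which remain intact, so that the GST tag supplied by the backbone sits at the N terminus of the fragment. The GST moiety allows the fusion to be purified on glutathione resin and used in pull-down or binding assays.

Claspin is a mediator protein of the DNA damage and replication checkpoint, and the associated publication concerns the in vitro reconstitution of Claspin-mediated phosphorylation of Chk1 by the ATR kinase. This construct therefore most plausibly serves as a source of a defined recombinant Claspin truncation for biochemical dissection of which regions of the protein support that reaction, although the record does not spell out the specific role of this fragment.
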