Addgene plasmid #31624: pGEX-4T1-Claspin-MΔN
Depositing lab: Aziz Sancar. Depositing organization: University of North Carolina at Chapel Hill. Publication: Reconstitution of human claspin-mediated phosphorylation of Chk1 by the ATR (ataxia telangiectasia-mutated and rad3-related) checkpoint kinase. Lindsey-Boltz LA, Sercin O, Choi JH, Sancar A. J Biol Chem. 2009 Nov 27. 284(48):33107-14. 10.1074/jbc.M109.064485 PubMed 19828454.
Backbone
  Vector backbone: pGEX-4T1
  Backbone manufacturer: Amersham
  Backbone size w/o insert (bp): 4969
  Vector type: Bacterial Expression
Growth in bacteria
  Bacterial resistance: Ampicillin, 100 μg/mL
  Growth temperature: 37°C
  Growth strain: DH5alpha
  Copy number: Unknown
Gene/Insert
  Gene/Insert name: Claspin
  Species: H. sapiens (human)
  Insert size (bp): 1000
  Mutation: aa 899-1206 only
  Entrez Gene: CLSPN
  Tag / fusion protein: GST (N terminal on backbone)
  Cloning method: Restriction Enzyme; 5′ cloning site EcoRI (not destroyed); 3′ cloning site XhoI (not destroyed)
  Sequencing primers: 5′ pGEX-5; 3′ pGEX-3
Terms and licenses: Academic/Nonprofit Terms; Industry Terms: Not Available to Industry
How to cite: pGEX-4T1-Claspin-MΔN was a gift from Aziz Sancar (Addgene plasmid # 31624 ; http://n2t.net/addgene:31624 ; RRID:Addgene_31624)
